>Addgene plasmid #182056 | pLVTFrep3-creb | addgene full sequence | sequence record 357494 | Addgene NGS Result
AGGACGTGACAAATGGAAGTAGCACGTCTCACTAGTCTCGTGCAGATGGACAGCACCGCTGAGCAATGGA
AGCGGGTAGGCCTTTGGGGCAGCGGCCAATAGCAGCTTTGCTCCTTCGCTTTCTGGGCTCAGAGGCTGGG
AAGGGGTGGGTCCGGGGGCGGGCTCAGGGGCGGGCTCAGGGGCGGGGCGGGCGCCCGAAGGTCCTCCGGA
GGCCCGGCATTCTGCACGCTTCAAAAGCGCACGTCTGTCGCGCTGTTCTCCTCTTCCTCATCTCCGGGCC
TTTCGACCTCACGGTGTTAGCGCTACCGGCCGCCACCATGCCCGAACCTGCCAAATCCGCCCCAGCCCCA
AAGAAGGGAAGCAAGAAAGCAGTGACCAAAGCACAGAAAAAGGGCGGAAAAAAGCGGAAACGGAGTCGGA
AGGAAAGTTACTCTATTTACGTCTATAAAGTCCTGAAACAGGTGCATCCCGATACAGGAATCTCCTCCAA
AGCGATGGGAATTATGAACTCCTTCGTCAATGACATCTTTGAACGGATTGCTGGCGAAGCCTCTCGGCTG
GCCCACTATAATAAACGGTCCACTATTACTTCCAGAGAAATTCAAACCGCCGTGCGGCTGCTCCTGCCAG
GCGAACTCGCGAAACATGCCGTGTCTGAAGGCACCAAAGCTATTACAAAATATACAAGTGCCAAAGACCC
CCCAGTGGGGCAAGCCCACGGAGCTGGCAAGCCTATCCCAAATCCCCTGCTGGGACTGGACTCTACATAA
CTCGAGGGATCAAGCTTATCGATAATCAACCTCTGGATTACAAAATTTGTGAAAGATTGACTGGTATTCT
TAACTATGTTGCTCCTTTTACGCTATGTGGATACGCTGCTTTAATGCCTTTGTATCATGCTATTGCTTCC
CGTATGGCTTTCATTTTCTCCTCCTTGTATAAATCCTGGTTGCTGTCTCTTTATGAGGAGTTGTGGCCCG
TTGTCAGGCAACGTGGCGTGGTGTGCACTGTGTTTGCTGACGCAACCCCCACTGGTTGGGGCATTGCCAC
CACCTGTCAGCTCCTTTCCGGGACTTTCGCTTTCCCCCTCCCTATTGCCACGGCGGAACTCATCGCCGCC
TGCCTTGCCCGCTGCTGGACAGGGGCTCGGCTGTTGGGCACTGACAATTCCGTGGTGTTGTCGGGGAAGC
TGACGTCCTTTCCATGGCTGCTCGCCTGTGTTGCCACCTGGATTCTGCGCGGGACGTCCTTCTGCTACGT
CCCTTCGGCCCTCAATCCAGCGGACCTTCCTTCCCGCGGCCTGCTGCCGGCTCTGCGGCCTCTTCCGCGT
CTTCGCCTTCGCCCTCAGACGAGTCGGATCTCCCTTTGGGCCGCCTCCCCGCATCGATACCGTCGAGACC
TAGAAAAACATGGAGCAATCACAAGTAGCAATACAGCAGCTACCAATGCTGATTGTGCCTGGCTAGAAGC
ACAAGAGGAGGAGGAGGTGGGTTTTCCAGTCACACCTCAGGTACCTTTAAGACCAATGACTTACAAGGCA
GCTGTAGATCTTAGCCACTTTTTAAAAGAAAAGGGGGGACTGGAAGGGCTAATTCACTCCCAACGAAGAC
AAGATATCCTTGATCTGTGGATCTACCACACACAAGGCTACTTCCCTGATTGGCAGAACTACACACCAGG
GCCAGGGATCAGATATCCACTGACCTTTGGATGGTGCTACAAGCTAGTACCAGTTGAGCAAGAGAAGGTA
GAAGAAGCCAATGAAGGAGAGAACACCCGCTTGTTACACCCTGTGAGCCTGCATGGGATGGATGACCCGG
AGAGAGAAGTATTAGAGTGGAGGTTTGACAGCCGCCTAGCATTTCATCACATGGCCCGAGAGCTGCATCC
GGACTGTACTGGGTCTCTCTGGTTAGACCAGATCTGAGCCTGGGAGCTCTCTGGCTAACTAGGGAACCCA
CTGCTTAAGCCTCAATAAAGCTTGCCTTGAGTGCTTCAAGTAGTGTGTGCCCGTCTGTTGTGTGACTCTG
GTAACTAGAGATCCCTCAGACCCTTTTAGTCAGTGTGGAAAATCTCTAGCAGGGCCCGTTTAAACCCGCT
GATCAGCCTCGACTGTGCCTTCTAGTTGCCAGCCATCTGTTGTTTGCCCCTCCCCCGTGCCTTCCTTGAC
CCTGGAAGGTGCCACTCCCACTGTCCTTTCCTAATAAAATGAGGAAATTGCATCGCATTGTCTGAGTAGG
TGTCATTCTATTCTGGGGGGTGGGGTGGGGCAGGACAGCAAGGGGGAGGATTGGGAAGACAATAGCAGGC
ATGCTGGGGATGCGGTGGGCTCTATGGCTTCTGAGGCGGAAAGAACCAGCTGGGGCTCTAGGGGGTATCC
CC
[124 nt withheld, positions 2383-2506]
C
[91 nt withheld, positions 2508-2598]
A
[49 nt withheld, positions 2600-2648]
CCTTTGACGTTGGAGTCCACGTTCTTT
[37 nt withheld, positions 2676-2712]
ACCCTATCTCGGTCTATTCTTTTGATTTATAAGGGATTTTGCCGATTTCGGCCTATTGGTTAAAAAATGA
GCTGATTTAACAAAAATTTAACGCGAATTAATTCTGTGGAATGTGTGTCAGTTAGGGTGTGGAAAGTCCC
CAGGCTCCCCAGCAGGCAGAAGTATGCAAAGCATGCATCTCAATTAGTCAGCAACCAGGTGTGGAAAGTC
CCCAGGCTCCCCAGCAGGCAGAAGTATGCAAAGCATGCATCTCAATTAGTCAGCAACCATAGTCCCGCCC
CTAACTCCGCCCATCCCGCCCCTAACTCCGCCCAGTTCCGCCCATTCTCCGCCCCATGGCTGACTAATTT
TTTTTATTTATGCAGAGGCCGAGGCCGCCTCTGCCTCTGAGCTATTCCAGAAGTAGTGAGGAGGCTTTTT
TGGAGGCCTAGGCTTTTGCAAAAAGCTCCCGGGAGCTTGTATATCCATTTTCGGATCTGATCAGCACGTG
TTGACAATTAATCATCGGCATAGTATATCGGCATAGTATAATACGACAAGGTGAGGAACTAAACCATGGC
CAAGTTGACCAGTGCCGTTCCGGTGCTCACCGCGCGCGACGTCGCCGGAGCGGTCGAGTTCTGGACCGAC
CGGCTCGGGTTCTCCCGGGACTTCGTGGAGGACGACTTCGCCGGTGTGGTCCGGGACGACGTGACCCTGT
TCATCAGCGCGGTCCAGGACCAGGTGGTGCCGGACAACACCCTGGCCTGGGTGTGGGTGCGCGGCCTGGA
CGAGCTGTACGCCGAGTGGTCGGAGGTCGTGTCCACGAACTTCCGGGACGCCTCCGGGCCGGCCATGACC
GAGATCGGCGAGCAGCCGTGGGGGCGGGAGTTCGCCCTGCGCGACCCGGCCGGCAACTGCGTGCACTTCG
TGGCCGAGGAGCAGGACTGACACGTGCTACGAGATTTCGATTCCACCGCCGCCTTCTATGAAAGGTTGGG
CTTCGGAATCGTTTTCCGGGACGCCGGCTGGATGATCCTCCAGCGCGGGGATCTCATGCTGGAGTTCTTC
GCCCACCCCAACTTGTTTATTGCAGCTTATAATGGTTACAAATAAAGCAATAGCATCACAAATTTCACAA
ATAAAGCATTTTTTTCACTGCATTCTAGTTGTGGTTTGTCCAAACTCATCAATGTATCTTATCATGTCTG
TATACCGTCGACCTCTAGCTAGAGCTTGGCGTAATCATGGTCATAGCTGTTTCCTGTGTGAAATTGTTAT
CCGCTCACAATTCCACACAACATACGAGCCGGAAGCATAAAGTGTAAAGCCTGGGGTGCCTAATGAGTGA
GCTAACTCACATTAATTGCGTTGCGCTCACTGCCCGCTTTCCAGTCGGGAAACCTGTCGTGCCAGCTGCA
TTAATGAATCGGCCAACGCGCGGGGAGAGGCGGTTTGCGTATTGGGCGCTCTTCCGCTTCCTCGCTCACT
GACTCGCTGCGCTCGGTCGTTCGGCTGCGGCGAGCGGTATCAGCTCACTCAAAGGCGGTAATACGGTTAT
CCACAGAATCAGGGGATAACGCAGGAAAGAACATGTGAGCAAAAGGCCAGCAAAAGGCCAGGAACCGTAA
AAAGGCCGCGTTGCTGGCGTTTTTCCATAGGCTCCGCCCCCCTGACGAGCATCACAAAAATCGACGCTCA
AGTCAGAGGTGGCGAAACCCGACAGGACTATAAAGATACCAGGCGTTTCCCCCTGGAAGCTCCCTCGTGC
GCTCTCCTGTTCCGACCCTGCCGCTTACCGGATACCTGTCCGCCTTTCTCCCTTCGGGAAGCGTGGCGCT
TTCTCATAGCTCACGCTGTAGGTATCTCAGTTCGGTGTAGGTCGTTCGCTCCAAGCTGGGCTGTGTGCAC
GAACCCCCCGTTCAGCCCGACCGCTGCGCCTTATCCGGTAACTATCGTCTTGAGTCCAACCCGGTAAGAC
ACGACTTATCGCCACTGGCAGCAGCCACTGGTAACAGGATTAGCAGAGCGAGGTATGTAGGCGGTGCTAC
AGAGTTCTTGAAGTGGTGGCCTAACTACGGCTACACTAGAAGAACAGTATTTGGTATCTGCGCTCTGCTG
AAGCCAGTTACCTTCGGAAAAAGAGTTGGTAGCTCTTGATCCGGCAAACAAACCACCGCTGGTAGCGGTG
GTTTTTTTGTTTGCAAGCAGCAGATTACGCGCAGAAAAAAAGGATCTCAAGAAGATCCTTTGATCTTTTC
TACGGGGTCTGACGCTCAGTGGAACGAAAACTCACGTTAAGGGATTTTGGTCATGAGATTATCAAAAAGG
ATCTTCACCTAGATCCTTTTAAATTAAAAATGAAGTTTTAAATCAATCTAAAGTATATATGAGTAAACTT
GGTCTGACAGTTACCAATGCTTAATCAGTGAGGCACCTATCTCAGCGATCTGTCTATTTCGTTCATCCAT
AGTTGCCTGACTCCCCGTCGTGTAGATAACTACGATACGGGAGGGCTTACCATCTGGCCCCAGTGCTGCA
ATGATACCGCGAGACCCACGCTCACCGGCTCCAGATTTATCAGCAATAAACCAGCCAGCCGGAAGGGCCG
AGCGCAGAAGTGGTCCTGCAACTTTATCCGCCTCCATCCAGTCTATTAATTGTTGCCGGGAAGCTAGAGT
AAGTAGTTCGCCAGTTAATAGTTTGCGCAACGTTGTTGCCATTGCTACAGGCATCGTGGTGTCACGCTCG
TCGTTTGGTATGGCTTCATTCAGCTCCGGTTCCCAACGATCAAGGCGAGTTACATGATCCCCCATGTTGT
GCAAAAAAGCGGTTAGCTCCTTCGGTCCTCCGATCGTTGTCAGAAGTAAGTTGGCCGCAGTGTTATCACT
CATGGTTATGGCAGCACTGCATAATTCTCTTACTGTCATGCCATCCGTAAGATGCTTTTCTGTGACTGGT
GAGTACTCAACCAAGTCATTCTGAGAATAGTGTATGCGGCGACCGAGTTGCTCTTGCCCGGCGTCAATAC
GGGATAATACCGCGCCACATAGCAGAACTTTAAAAGTGCTCATCATTGGAAAACGTTCTTCGGGGCGAAA
ACTCTCAAGGATCTTACCGCTGTTGAGATCCAGTTCGATGTAACCCACTCGTGCACCCAACTGATCTTCA
GCATCTTTTACTTTCACCAGCGTTTCTGGGTGAGCAAAAACAGGAAGGCAAAATGCCGCAAAAAAGGGAA
TAAGGGCGACACGGAAATGTTGAATACTCATACTCTTCCTTTTTCAATATTATTGAAGCATTTATCAGGG
TTATTGTCTCATGAGCGGATACATATTTGAATGTATTTAGAAAAATAAACAAATAGGGGTTCCGCGCACA
TTTCCCCGAAAAGTGCCACCTGACGTCGACGGATCGGGAGATCTCCCGATCCCCTATGGTGCACTCTCAG
TACAATCTGCTCTGATGCCGCATAGTTAAGCCAGTATCTGCTCCCTGCTTGTGTGTTGGAGGTCGCTGAG
TAGTGCGCGAGCAAAATTTAAGCTACAACAAGGCAAGGCTTGACCGACAATTGCATGAAGAATCTGCTTA
GGGTTAGGCGTTTTGCGCTGCTTCGCGATGTACGGGCCAGATATACGCGTTGACATTGATTATTGACTAG
TTATTAATAGTAATCAATTACGGGGTCATTAGTTCATAGCCCATATATGGAGTTCCGCGTTACATAACTT
ACGGTAAATGGCCCGCCTGGCTGACCGCCCAACGACCCCCGCCCATTGACGTCAATAATGACGTATGTTC
CCATAGTAACGCCAATAGGGACTTTCCATTGACGTCAATGGGTGGAGTATTTACGGTAAACTGCCCACTT
GGCAGTACATCAAGTGTATCATATGCCAAGTACGCCCCCTATTGACGTCAATGACGGTAAATGGCCCGCC
TGGCATTATGCCCAGTACATGACCTTATGGGACTTTCCTACTTGGCAGTACATCTACGTATTAGTCATCG
CTATTACCATGGTGATGCGGTTTTGGCAGTACATCAATGGGCGTGGATAGCGGTTTGACTCACGGGGATT
TCCAAGTCTCCACCCCATTGACGTCAATGGGAGTTTGTTTTGGCACCAAAATCAACGGGACTTTCCAAAA
TGTCGTAACAACTCCGCCCCATTGACGCAAATGGGCGGTAGGCGTGTACGGTGGGAGGTCTATATAAGCA
GCGCGTTTTGCCTGTACTGGGTCTCTCTGGTTAGACCAGATCTGAGCCTGGGAGCTCTCTGGCTAACTAG
GGAACCCACTGCTTAAGCCTCAATAAAGCTTGCCTTGAGTGCTTCAAGTAGTGTGTGCCCGTCTGTTGTG
TGACTCTGGTAACTAGAGATCCCTCAGACCCTTTTAGTCAGTGTGGAAAATCTCTAGCAGTGGCGCCCGA
ACAGGGACTTGAAAGCGAAAGGGAAACCAGAGGAGCTCTCTCGACGCAGGACTCGGCTTGCTGAAGCGCG
CACGGCAAGAGGCGAGGGGCGGCGACTGGTGAGTACGCCAAAAATTTTGACTAGCGGAGGCTAGAAGGAG
AGAGATGGGTGCGAGAGCGTCAGTATTAAGCGGGGGAGAATTAGATCGCGATGGGAAAAAATTCGGTTAA
GGCCAGGGGGAAAGAAAAAATATAAATTAAAACATATAGTATGGGCAAGCAGGGAGCTAGAACGATTCGC
AGTTAATCCTGGCCTGTTAGAAACATCAGAAGGCTGTAGACAAATACTGGGACAGCTACAACCATCCCTT
CAGACAGGATCAGAAGAACTTAGATCATTATATAATACAGTAGCAACCCTCTATTGTGTGCATCAAAGGA
TAGAGATAAAAGACACCAAGGAAGCTTTAGACAAGATAGAGGAAGAGCAAAACAAAAGTAAGACCACCGC
ACAGCAAGCGGCCGCTGATCTTCAGACCTGGAGGAGGAGATATGAGGGACAATTGGAGAAGTGAATTATA
TAAATATAAAGTAGTAAAAATTGAACCATTAGGAGTAGCACCCACCAAGGCAAAGAGAAGAGTGGTGCAG
AGAGAAAAAAGAGCAGTGGGAATAGGAGCTTTGTTCCTTGGGTTCTTGGGAGCAGCAGGAAGCACTATGG
GCGCAGCGTCAATGACGCTGACGGTACAGGCCAGACAATTATTGTCTGGTATAGTGCAGCAGCAGAACAA
TTTGCTGAGGGCTATTGAGGCGCAACAGCATCTGTTGCAACTCACAGTCTGGGGCATCAAGCAGCTCCAG
GCAAGAATCCTGGCTGTGGAAAGATACCTAAAGGATCAACAGCTCCTGGGGATTTGGGGTTGCTCTGGAA
AACTCATTTGCACCACTGCTGTGCCTTGGAATGCTAGTTGGAGTAATAAATCTCTGGAACAGATTTGGAA
TCACACGACCTGGATGGAGTGGGACAGAGAAATTAACAATTACACAAGCTTAATACACTCCTTAATTGAA
GAATCGCAAAACCAGCAAGAAAAGAATGAACAAGAATTATTGGAATTAGATAAATGGGCAAGTTTGTGGA
ATTGGTTTAACATAACAAATTGGCTGTGGTATATAAAATTATTCATAATGATAGTAGGAGGCTTGGTAGG
TTTAAGAATAGTTTTTGCTGTACTTTCTATAGTGAATAGAGTTAGGCAGGGATATTCACCATTATCGTTT
CAGACCCACCTCCCAACCCCGAGGGGACCCGACAGGCCCGAAGGAATAGAAGAAGAAGGTGGAGAGAGAG
ACAGAGACAGATCCATTCGATTAGTGAACGGATCTACAAATGGCAGTATTCATCCACAATTTTAAAAGAA
AAGGGGGGATTGGGGGGTACAGTGCAGGGGAAAGAATAGTAGACATAATAGCAACAGACATACAAACTAA
AGAATTACAAAAACAAATTACAAAAATTCAAAATTTTCGGGTTTATTACAGGGACAGCAGAAATTCACTT
TGAATTCACAAAAGCTGGGTACCGGGCCCCCCCTCGAGTCTAGATTAGACGTTGATCCTGGCGCTGGCGC
AAGCAGCAGGGTGTCTATCCATGCCGCTCTCCTGGGCGCAGCTCATGGGCAGGGTTCCTGCGGCCTGTTC
CTCCACCTCTGGAGGGAAGCCGTGAGAATTTCCTACTACCTTACGCTTCTTCTTTGGAGCCGTGTACACT
TCTTCACCGGCATCTGCATCCGGGGTCTTGAAGGCGTGCTGGTACTCCACGATGCCCAGCTCGGTGTTGC
TGTGATCCTCCTCCACGCGGCGGAAGGCGAACATGGGGCCCCCGTTCTGCAGGATGCTGGGGTGGATGGC
GCTCTTGAAGTGCATGTGGCTGTCCACCACGGAGCTGTAGTAGCCGCCGTCGCGCAGGCTGAAGGTGCGG
GTGAAGCTGCCATCCAGATCGTTATCGCCCATGGGGTGCAGGTGCTCCACGGTGGCGTTGCTGCGGATGA
TCTTGTCGGTGAAGATCACGCTGTCCTCGGGGAAGCCGGTGCCCATCACCTTGAAGTCGCCGATCACGCG
GCCGGCCTCGTAGCGGTAGCTGAAGCTCACGTGCAGCACGCCGCCGTCCTCGTACTTCTCGATGCGGGTG
TTGGTGTAGCCGCCGTTGTTGATGGCGTGCAGGAAGGGGTTCTCGTAGCCGCTGGGGTAGGTGCCGAAGT
GGTAGAAGCCGTAGCCCATCACGTGGCTCAGCAGGTAGGGGCTGAAGGTCAGGGCGCCTTTGGTGCTCTT
CATCTTGTTGGTCATGCGGCCCTGCTCGGGGGTGCCCTCTCCGCCGCCCACCAGCTCGAACTCCACGCCG
TTCAGGGTGCCGGTGATGCGGCACTCGATCTCCATGGCGGGCAGGCCGCTCTCGTCGCTCTCCATGGTGG
CGACCGGTACAGTACCGGATTGCCAAGCTGGAAGTCGAGCTTCCATTATATACCCTCTAGTGTCTAAGCT
TATCTGTTCTCCCATTGACGTCAATGGGGTGTCTGAAAGACGTCACAGTATGACGGCCATGGGATCTGGC
AGCTGACGTCACTGTCTGGTGCGGATCCCCCCCAAAGCCCCCGGGGCTGTAATTGCGTCCCTCTCCCGCT
AGGGGGCAGCAGCGAGCCGCCCGGGGCGGCGCGAATTCCCGCGGCCGCCATGGCGGCCGGGAGCATGCGA
CGTCGGGCCCAATCTGCAGCACGTGCCGCGGTGGCGGCCGCCCGGTAGGCGCCAACCGGCTCCGTTCTTT
GGTGGCCCCTTCGCGCCACCTTCTACTCCTCCCCTAGTCAGGAAGTTCCCCCCCGCCCCGCAGCTCGCGT
CGTGC
Features (pLannotate 1.2.2; 34 found; start..end, strand, type, name):
    318..695     +  CDS            H2B-I: H2B1_CHICK - Experimental evidence at protein level: Swiss-Prot protein existence level 1. Has broad-spectrum antibacterial activity. May be important in the antimicrobial defenses of chick reproductive system during follicle development in the ovary and egg formation in the oviduct. From Gallus gallus (Chicken).
    794..1382    +  misc_feature   WPRE: woodchuck hepatitis virus posttranscriptional regulatory element
   1307..1894    +  CDS            nef: NEF_HV112 - Experimental evidence at protein level: Swiss-Prot protein existence level 1. Extracellular Nef protein targets CD4(+) T-lymphocytes for apoptosis by interacting with CXCR4 surface receptors. From Human immunodeficiency virus type 1 group M subtype B (isolate PCV12) (HIV-1).
   1901..2081    +  LTR            5' LTR (truncated): truncated 5' long terminal repeat (LTR) from HIV-1
   2113..2337    +  polyA_signal   bGH poly(A) signal: bovine growth hormone polyadenylation signal
   2341..2362    +  promoter       SV40 promoter (fragment): SV40 enhancer and early promoter
   2383..2811    +  rep_origin     f1 ori (sequence partly withheld): f1 bacteriophage origin of replication; arrow indicates direction of (+) strand synthesis
   2825..3154    +  promoter       SV40 promoter: SV40 enhancer and early promoter
   3202..3249    +  promoter       EM7 promoter: synthetic bacterial promoter&nbsp
   3268..3642    +  CDS            BleoR: antibiotic-binding protein; Sh ble from Streptoalloteichus hindustanus; confers resistance to bleomycin, phleomycin, and Zeocin™
   3652..3777    +  CDS            ble (fragment): BLE_KLEPN - Experimental evidence at protein level: Swiss-Prot protein existence level 1. Binding protein with a strong affinity to the bleomycin family of antibiotics. Binds to CL990; an antimitotic-antibiotic compound. From Klebsiella pneumoniae.
   3772..3893    +  polyA_signal   SV40 poly(A) signal: SV40 polyadenylation signal
   3966..3982    -  protein_bind   lac operator: The lac repressor binds to the lac operator to inhibit transcription in E. coli. This inhibition can be relieved by adding lactose or isopropyl-β-D-thiogalactopyranoside (IPTG). lac repressor encoded by lacI
   3990..4020    -  promoter       lac promoter: promoter for the E. coli lac operon
   4035..4056    -  protein_bind   CAP binding site: CAP binding activates transcription in the presence of cAMP. E. coli catabolite activator protein
   4069..4161    -  CDS            lacI (fragment): lac repressor; lacI; The lac repressor binds to the lac operator to inhibit transcription in E. coli. This inhibition can be relieved by adding lactose or isopropyl-β-D-thiogalactopyranoside (IPTG).
   4344..4932    -  rep_origin     ori: high-copy-number ColE1/pMB1/pBR322/pUC origin of replication
   5103..5963    -  CDS            AmpR: β-lactamase; bla; confers resistance to ampicillin, carbenicillin, and related antibiotics
   5964..6068    -  promoter       AmpR promoter: bla
   6127..6179    -  misc_feature   bom (fragment): basis of mobility region from pBR322
   6334..6713    +  enhancer       CMV enhancer: human cytomegalovirus immediate early enhancer
   6714..6913    +  promoter       CMV promoter: human cytomegalovirus (CMV) immediate early promoter
   6931..7111    +  LTR            5' LTR (truncated): truncated 5' long terminal repeat (LTR) from HIV-1
   7158..7283    +  misc_feature   HIV-1 Ψ: packaging signal of human immunodeficiency virus type 1
   7267..7630    +  CDS            HIV-1 gag (fragment): gag protein from human immunodeficiency virus 1; gag
   7776..8009    +  misc_feature   RRE: The Rev response element (RRE) of HIV-1 allows for Rev-dependent mRNA export from the nucleus to the cytoplasm.
   8386..8486    +  CDS            Rev (fragment): human immunodeficiency virus 1 (HIV-1) Rev protein; rev; enhances nuclear export of unspliced and incompletely spliced viral mRNAs
   8512..8629    +  misc_feature   cPPT/CTS: central polypurine tract and central termination sequence of HIV-1
   8680..8700    -  misc_feature   MCS (fragment): pBluescript multiple cloning site
   8710..8829    -  CDS            hPEST: PEST degradation sequence from mouse ornithine decarboxylase human codon-optimized
   8872..9567    -  CDS            TurboGFP: TurboGFP is a basic (constitutively fluorescent) green fluorescent protein published in 2006, derived from Pontellina plumata. It is reported to be a rapidly-maturing dimer with moderate acid sensitivity.
   9600..9631    -  promoter       minP: minimal TATA-box promoter with low basal activity
   9651..9673    -  promoter       CMV promoter (fragment): human cytomegalovirus (CMV) immediate early promoter
   9894..285     +  promoter       PGK promoter (fragment) (across the origin): mouse phosphoglycerate kinase 1 promoter
