[The description below was written by a language model from this plasmid's Addgene catalogue record and pLannotate feature annotations shown in this document.]
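Description:
pLVTFrep3-creb is a lentiviral transfer plasmid built on the pFUGW backbone, used to produce lentivirus-based reporters of transcription factor activity. It is propagated in E. coli at high copy from a ColE1/pUC-type origin under ampicillin selection. The backbone also carries an f1 origin and an SV40/EM7-driven bleomycin/Zeocin resistance cassette lying outside the viral genome. Viral RNA is transcribed from a CMV enhancer/promoter fused to a truncated HIV-1 5' LTR, followed by the Ψ packaging signal with a gag fragment, the RRE for Rev-dependent nuclear export, and the cPPT/CTS. A WPRE, which enhances transcript expression, sits upstream of the 3' LTR, and a bGH polyadenylation signal follows it.

The synthetic insert is recorded as "Rep3 and Ref3", and the annotation shows two divergently oriented cassettes between the cPPT and the WPRE. On the reverse strand, a minimal TATA-box promoter (minP, with an adjacent short CMV promoter fragment) drives TurboGFP fused to a PEST degradation sequence. This destabilised reporter turns over quickly, so it can follow changes in promoter activity. The plasmid name suggests that CREB-responsive elements sit upstream of the minimal promoter, but no such element is annotated in the feature table, so this is an inference. On the forward strand, a PGK promoter fragment precedes a histone H2B coding sequence. This cassette plausibly serves as the constitutive reference unit, although the record does not define "Rep3" or "Ref3" or say whether anything is fused to H2B.

The associated publication describes PCR-based profiling of transcription factor activity in vivo using a battery of viral reporters. That is consistent with measuring reporter transcripts relative to the reference.
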