Addgene plasmid #182056: pLVTFrep3-creb
Purpose: Plasmids for production of LV-based TFactivity reporter
Depositing lab: Kentaro Abe. Depositing organization: Tohoku University, Graduate School of Life Sciences. Publication: PCR-based profiling of transcription factor activity in vivo by a virus-based reporter battery. Abe H, Abe K. iScience. 2022 Feb 14;25(3):103927. doi: 10.1016/j.isci.2022.103927. eCollection 2022 Mar 18. PubMed 35281741.
Backbone
  Vector backbone: pFUGW
  Vector type: Lentiviral
Growth in bacteria
  Bacterial resistance: Ampicillin, 100 μg/mL
  Growth temperature: 37°C
  Growth strain: NEB Stable
  Copy number: High Copy
Gene/Insert
  Gene/Insert name: Rep3 and Ref3
  Species: Synthetic
  Promoter: synthetic minimal promoter
  Cloning method: Restriction Enzyme; 5′ cloning site unknown (unknown if destroyed)
Terms and licenses: Academic/Nonprofit Terms; Industry Terms: Not Available to Industry
How to cite: pLVTFrep3-creb was a gift from Kentaro Abe (Addgene plasmid # 182056 ; http://n2t.net/addgene:182056 ; RRID:Addgene_182056)
